Addgene plasmid #197721: pMC-6-Cre-9
Purpose: Phytobrick (MoClo) Level 0 Part
Depositing lab: Daniel Voytas. Depositing organization: University of Minnesota. Publication: An extensible vector toolkit and parts library for advanced engineering of plant genomes. Chamness JC, Kumar J, Cruz AJ, Rhuby E, Holum MJ, Cody JP, Tibebu R, Gamo ME, Starker CG, Zhang F, Voytas DF. Plant Genome. 2023 Mar 9:e20312. doi: 10.1002/tpg2.20312. PubMed 36896468.
Backbone
  Vector backbone: pMC-6-ccdB-9
  Backbone manufacturer: Self-made
  Vector type: Plant Expression
Growth in bacteria
  Bacterial resistance: Spectinomycin, 50 μg/mL
  Growth temperature: 37°C
  Growth strain: DH5alpha
  Copy number: High Copy
Gene/Insert
  Gene/Insert name: Cre recombinase (maize optimized)
  Species: Bacteriophage P1
  Insert size (bp): 1028
  Cloning method: Restriction Enzyme; 5′ cloning site Unknown (unknown if destroyed)
Terms and licenses: Academic/Nonprofit Terms; Industry Terms: Not Available to Industry
Depositor comments: Please visit https://doi.org/10.1101/2022.10.15.511792 for bioRxiv preprint.
How to cite: pMC-6-Cre-9 was a gift from Daniel Voytas (Addgene plasmid # 197721 ; http://n2t.net/addgene:197721 ; RRID:Addgene_197721)
