[The description below was written by a language model from this plasmid's Addgene catalogue record and pLannotate feature annotations shown in this document.]
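Description:
pMC-6-Cre-9 is a Level 0 Phytobrick (MoClo) part plasmid from a modular vector toolkit and parts library built for plant genome engineering. It is a small plasmid of about 3.3 kb, derived from a self-made acceptor backbone, pMC-6-ccdB-9, in which the ccdB counter-selection cassette has presumably been replaced by the part. It is maintained in E. coli at high copy through a ColE1/pUC-type origin and selected with spectinomycin by way of the aadA aminoglycoside adenylyltransferase gene. An AmpR (bla) promoter lies upstream of aadA and may drive it. The short annotated fragments of an integron integrase, a gentamicin resistance gene, lacI and an RSF origin appear to be non-functional remnants of the sequences from which the backbone and marker cassette were assembled.

The payload is a roughly 1 kb coding sequence for Cre recombinase from bacteriophage P1, codon-optimized for maize. Cre catalyzes site-specific recombination between 34-bp loxP sites, which allows excision, inversion or exchange of DNA flanked by those sites. The feature table shows no plant promoter, terminator or tag around the coding sequence. This fits a Level 0 part: although the plasmid is catalogued as a plant expression vector, it is a storage module for a coding sequence rather than a complete expression unit. The "6" and "9" in the name likely denote the assembly positions or overhangs that flank the part, but the record does not define them or name the cloning sites. The part is intended to be combined with promoter and terminator modules in hierarchical Golden Gate assembly, producing transcription units for Cre-mediated manipulation of loxP-flanked sequences in plants.
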