Features (pLannotate 1.2.2; 8 found; start..end, strand, type, name):
      1..23      +  rep_origin     RSF ori (fragment): Plasmids containing the RSF 1030 origin of replication can be propagated in E. coli cells that contain additional plasmids with compatible origins.
     25..74      +  CDS            lacI (fragment): lac repressor; lacI; The lac repressor binds to the lac operator to inhibit transcription in E. coli. This inhibition can be relieved by adding lactose or isopropyl-β-D-thiogalactopyranoside (IPTG).
     91..1119    +  CDS            cre: RECR_BPP1 - Experimental evidence at protein level: Swiss-Prot protein existence level 1. Catalyzes site-specific recombination between two 34-base- pair LOXP sites. Its role is to maintain the phage genome as a monomeric unit-copy plasmid in the lysogenic state. From Escherichia phage P1 (Bacteriophage P1).
   1247..1351    +  promoter       AmpR promoter: bla
   1342..1422    -  CDS            int (fragment): INT2_ECOLX - Protein inferred from homology: Swiss-Prot protein existence level 3. Putative integrase believed to be involved in the insertion of antibiotic resistance genes into plasmids and transposons. From Escherichia coli.
   1510..1566    +  CDS            GmR (fragment): gentamycin acetyltransferase; aacC1; confers resistance to gentamycin
   1573..2361    +  CDS            aadA: S3AD_ECOLX - Experimental evidence at protein level: Swiss-Prot protein existence level 1. Mediates bacterial resistance to the antibiotics streptomycin and spectinomycin. From Escherichia coli.
   2535..3123    +  rep_origin     ori: high-copy-number ColE1/pMB1/pBR322/pUC origin of replication
>Addgene plasmid #197721 | pMC-6-Cre-9 | addgene full sequence | sequence record 391071 | Addgene NGS Result
GTCAGTGAGCGAGGAAGCGGAAGAGCGCCCAATACGCAAACCGCCTCTCCCCGCGCGTTGGCCGATTCAT
TAATCACTCTGTGGTCTCAAATGAGCAACTTGTTGACGGTCCATCAAAATCTTCCGGCGTTGCCCGTCGA
TGCCACATCCGATGAAGTCAGAAAGAACCTCATGGATATGTTTCGGGATCGGCAAGCATTTAGCGAACAC
ACTTGGAAGATGCTCCTGTCCGTCTGTAGGAGCTGGGCTGCATGGTGCAAACTCAACAATAGAAAGTGGT
TTCCCGCCGAACCCGAGGATGTGCGCGACTACCTCTTGTACCTGCAAGCGAGAGGATTGGCGGTCAAGAC
AATACAGCAGCATCTGGGACAACTCAATATGCTTCATCGCCGGTCTGGCTTGCCTAGACCAAGCGACTCT
AATGCAGTTTCGTTGGTGATGCGGCGCATTCGCAAAGAGAACGTTGATGCTGGGGAAAGAGCCAAACAGG
CCTTGGCGTTTGAACGCACTGACTTCGACCAAGTCAGGAGCCTGATGGAGAACAGCGACCGCTGCCAAGA
CATCAGGAACCTGGCATTCCTCGGGATAGCGTATAACACGCTTCTCCGCATAGCGGAAATTGCTCGGATT
CGGGTCAAGGATATATCAAGAACAGACGGCGGGCGGATGTTGATTCACATCGGACGCACTAAAACGTTGG
TGTCAACTGCCGGGGTGGAGAAGGCTCTCTCTTTGGGTGTCACTAAACTTGTGGAGCGGTGGATCTCGGT
CAGCGGCGTGGCTGATGACCCGAATAACTATCTTTTTTGCCGGGTCAGAAAAAATGGTGTGGCGGCCCCT
TCGGCGACCTCACAACTCTCGACTCGGGCTCTGGAAGGCATATTTGAAGCGACGCATCGGCTGATTTATG
GTGCCAAAGATGATAGCGGGCAAAGGTACCTCGCGTGGTCTGGGCACTCTGCGAGAGTGGGGGCAGCACG
CGATATGGCGCGCGCTGGTGTCTCAATCCCCGAAATTATGCAAGCCGGGGGCTGGACCAATGTTAATATC
GTGATGAATTACATTAGGAACCTCGATAGCGAGACTGGGGCCATGGTGCGGCTTCTTGAGGATGGAGATT
AGCTTTGAGACCACGAAGTGGCTCTTCAGTGGACGAAAGGGCCTCGTGATACGCCTATTTTTATAGGTTA
ATGTCATGATAATAATGGTTTCTTAGACGTCAGGTGGCACTTTTCGGGGAAATGTGCGCGGAACCCCTAT
TTGTTTATTTTTCTAAATACATTCAAATATGTATCCGCTCATGAGACAATAACCCTGATAAATGCTTCAA
TAATATTGAAAAAGGAAGAGTATGCGCTCACGCAACTGGTCCAGAACCTTGACCGAACGCAGCGGTGGTA
ACGGCGCAGTGGCGGTTTTCATGGCTTGTTATGACTGTTTTTTTTTGGGGTACAGTCTATGCCTCGGGCA
TCCAAGCAGCAAGCGCGTTACGCCGTGGGTCGATGTTTGATGTTATGGAGCAGCAACGATGTTACGCAGC
AGGGCAGTCGCCCTAAAACAAAGTTAAACATCATGAGGGAAGCGGTGATCGCCGAAGTATCGACTCAACT
ATCAGAGGTAGTTGGCGTCATCGAGCGCCATCTCGAACCGACGTTGCTGGCCGTACATTTGTACGGCTCC
GCAGTGGATGGCGGCCTGAAGCCACACAGCGATATTGATTTGCTGGTTACGGTGACCGTAAGGCTTGATG
AAACAACGCGGCGAGCTTTGATCAACGACCTTTTGGAAACTTCGGCTTCCCCTGGAGAGAGCGAGATTCT
CCGCGCTGTAGAAGTCACCATTGTTGTGCACGACGACATCATTCCGTGGCGTTATCCAGCTAAGCGCGAA
CTGCAATTTGGAGAATGGCAGCGCAATGACATTCTTGCAGGTATCTTCGAGCCAGCCACGATCGACATTG
ATCTGGCTATCTTGCTGACAAAAGCAAGAGAACATAGCGTTGCCTTGGTAGGTCCAGCGGCGGAGGAACT
CTTTGATCCGGTTCCTGAACAGGATCTATTTGAGGCGCTAAATGAAACCTTAACGCTATGGAACTCGCCG
CCCGACTGGGCTGGCGATGAGCGAAATGTAGTGCTTACGTTGTCCCGCATTTGGTACAGCGCAGTAACCG
GCAAAATCGCGCCGAAGGATGTCGCTGCCGACTGGGCAATGGAGCGCCTGCCGGCCCAGTATCAGCCCGT
CATACTTGAAGCTAGACAGGCTTATCTTGGACAAGAAGAAGATCGCTTGGCCTCGCGCGCAGATCAGTTG
GAAGAATTTGTCCATTACGTAAAAGGCGAGATCACCAAGGTAGTCGGCAAATAACTGTCAGACCAAGTTT
ACTCATATATACTTTAGATTGATTTAAAACTTCATTTTTAATTTAAAAGGATCTAGGTGAAGATCCTTTT
TGATAATCTCATGACCAAAATCCCTTAACGTGAGTTTTCGTTCCACTGAGCGTCAGACCCCGTAGAAAAG
ATCAAAGGATCTTCTTGAGATCCTTTTTTTCTGCGCGTAATCTGCTGCTTGCAAACAAAAAAACCACCGC
TACCAGCGGTGGTTTGTTTGCCGGATCAAGAGCTACCAACTCTTTTTCCGAAGGTAACTGGCTTCAGCAG
AGCGCAGATACCAAATACTGTTCTTCTAGTGTAGCCGTAGTTAGGCCACCACTTCAAGAACTCTGTAGCA
CCGCCTACATACCTCGCTCTGCTAATCCTGTTACCAGTGGCTGCTGCCAGTGGCGATAAGTCGTGTCTTA
CCGGGTTGGACTCAAGACGATAGTTACCGGATAAGGCGCAGCGGTCGGGCTGAACGGGGGGTTCGTGCAC
ACAGCCCAGCTTGGAGCGAACGACCTACACCGAACTGAGATACCTACAGCGTGAGCTATGAGAAAGCGCC
ACGCTTCCCGAAGGGAGAAAGGCGGACAGGTATCCGGTAAGCGGCAGGGTCGGAACAGGAGAGCGCACGA
GGGAGCTTCCAGGGGGAAACGCCTGGTATCTTTATAGTCCTGTCGGGTTTCGCCACCTCTGACTTGAGCG
TCGATTTTTGTGATGCTCGTCAGGGGGGCGGAGCCTATGGAAAAACGCCAGCAACGCGGCCTTTTTACGG
TTCCTGGCCTTTTGCTGGCCTTTTGCTCACATGTTCTTTCCTGCGTTATCCCCTGATTCTGTGGATAACC
GTATTACCGCCTTTGAGTGAGCTGATACCGCTCGCCGCAGCCGAACGACCGAGCGCAGCGA
